Addgene plasmid #123628: actb2-SecAnxaV-mKate2-acry-EGFP
Purpose: Ubiquitous zebrafish expression vector containing secreted human AnnexinV tagged to mKate2. Parton lab clone BDN.
Depositing lab: Rob Parton. Depositing organization: University of Queensland, Institute for Molecular Bioscience. Publication: In vivo cell biological screening identifies an endocytic capture mechanism for T-tubule formation. Hall TE, Martel N, Ariotti N, Xiong Z, Lo HP, Ferguson C, Rae J, Lim YW, Parton RG. Nat Commun. 2020 Jul 24;11(1):3711. doi: 10.1038/s41467-020-17486-w. PubMed 32709891.
Backbone
  Vector backbone: pDEST-Tol2-pA2 a-cry-mCherry
Growth in bacteria
  Bacterial resistance: Ampicillin, 100 μg/mL
  Growth temperature: 37°C
  Growth strain: DH5alpha
  Copy number: High Copy
Gene/Insert
  Gene/Insert name: AnnexinA5
  Species: Synthetic
  Tag / fusion protein: mKate2
Terms and licenses: Academic/Nonprofit Terms; Industry Terms: Not Available to Industry
How to cite: actb2-SecAnxaV-mKate2-acry-EGFP was a gift from Rob Parton (Addgene plasmid # 123628 ; http://n2t.net/addgene:123628 ; RRID:Addgene_123628)
