[The description below was written by a language model from this plasmid's Addgene catalogue record and pLannotate feature annotations shown in this document.]
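Description:
actb2-SecAnxaV-mKate2-acry-EGFP is a 13.1 kb Tol2 transposon-based transgenesis vector for ubiquitous expression in zebrafish, assembled by multisite Gateway recombination into a pDEST-Tol2-pA2 destination backbone. It is propagated in E. coli as a high-copy plasmid through a ColE1/pUC-type origin with ampicillin selection (AmpR and its bla promoter). pBluescript-derived remnants are also present, including an M13 origin fragment, lac promoter/operator elements and a T3 promoter. The Tol2 arms are not annotated as such, although a fragment matched to medaka tyrosinase, the locus from which Tol2 was originally isolated, probably reflects transposon-flanking sequence.

The main cassette lies between Gateway attB sites. A roughly 5.3 kb unannotated segment between attB4 and attB1 sits where the 5' entry promoter would be; from the construct name this is presumably the zebrafish beta-actin 2 (actb2) promoter, though the feature table does not label it. Between attB1 and attB2 is the human annexin A5 (ANXA5) coding sequence. The name and purpose indicate that it carries a secretion signal, which is not separately annotated. It is followed across attB2 by the monomeric far-red protein mKate2 as a C-terminal tag and an SV40 polyadenylation signal. A second, oppositely oriented cassette encodes EGFP with its own SV40 poly(A). The name suggests it is driven by an alpha-crystallin promoter, giving a lens marker for identifying transgenic carriers. The catalogue names the backbone as an a-cry-mCherry version, but the sequence annotation and construct name both indicate EGFP.

Secreted annexin V binds exposed phosphatidylserine, so such a fusion is generally used as a live reporter of apoptotic cells; the record itself states only ubiquitous zebrafish expression.
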