Features (pLannotate 1.2.2; 24 found; start..end, strand, type, name):
      7..228     -  rep_origin     M13 ori (fragment) (sequence partly withheld): M13 bacteriophage origin of replication; arrow indicates direction of (+) strand synthesis
    228..515     +  CDS            tyr (fragment) (sequence partly withheld): TYRO_ORYLA - Also known as tyro. Experimental evidence at transcript level: Swiss-Prot protein existence level 2. This is a copper-containing oxidase that functions in the formation of pigments such as melanins and other polyphenolic compounds. From Oryzias latipes (Japanese rice fish) (Japanese killifish).
   1056..1177    -  polyA_signal   SV40 poly(A) signal: SV40 polyadenylation signal
   1200..1283    -  CDS            large T antigen (fragment): large T antigen from SV40 (simian virus 40)
   1300..2019    -  CDS            EGFP: the original enhanced GFP (Yang et al., 1996) mammalian codon-optimized
   2703..2723    +  protein_bind   attB4: mutant version of attB; core recombination site for the Gateway® BP reaction BP Clonase™
   8031..8051    +  protein_bind   attB1: mutant version of attB; core recombination site for the Gateway® BP reaction BP Clonase™
   8118..9074    +  CDS            ANXA5: ANXA5_HUMAN - Also known as ANX5, ENX2, PP4. Experimental evidence at protein level: Swiss-Prot protein existence level 1. This protein is an anticoagulant protein that acts as an indirect inhibitor of the thromboplastin-specific complex, which is involved in the blood coagulation cascade. From Homo sapiens (Human).
   9079..9099    -  protein_bind   attB2: mutant version of attB; core recombination site for the Gateway® BP reaction BP Clonase™
   9102..9797    +  CDS            mKate2: monomeric far-red fluorescent protein (Shcherbo et al., 2009) mammalian codon-optimized
   9813..9896    +  CDS            large T antigen (fragment): large T antigen from SV40 (simian virus 40)
   9919..10000   +  polyA_signal   SV40 poly(A) signal: SV40 polyadenylation signal
  10025..10045   +  CDS            lacZα (fragment): LacZα fragment of β-galactosidase; lacZ fragment
  10061..10195   -  polyA_signal   SV40 poly(A) signal: SV40 polyadenylation signal
  10218..10301   -  CDS            large T antigen (fragment): large T antigen from SV40 (simian virus 40)
  10867..10907   -  misc_feature   MCS (fragment): pBluescript multiple cloning site
  10920..10938   -  promoter       T3 promoter: promoter for bacteriophage T3 RNA polymerase
  10981..11003   -  protein_bind   lac operator (fragment): The lac repressor binds to the lac operator to inhibit transcription in E. coli. This inhibition can be relieved by adding lactose or isopropyl-β-D-thiogalactopyranoside (IPTG). lac repressor encoded by lacI
  11007..11037   -  promoter       lac promoter: promoter for the E. coli lac operon
  11052..11073   -  protein_bind   CAP binding site: CAP binding activates transcription in the presence of cAMP. E. coli catabolite activator protein
  11086..11178   -  CDS            lacI (fragment): lac repressor; lacI; The lac repressor binds to the lac operator to inhibit transcription in E. coli. This inhibition can be relieved by adding lactose or isopropyl-β-D-thiogalactopyranoside (IPTG).
  11361..11949   -  rep_origin     ori: high-copy-number ColE1/pMB1/pBR322/pUC origin of replication
  12120..12980   -  CDS            AmpR: β-lactamase; bla; confers resistance to ampicillin, carbenicillin, and related antibiotics
  12981..13085   -  promoter       AmpR promoter: bla
>Addgene plasmid #123628 | actb2-SecAnxaV-mKate2-acry-EGFP | addgene full sequence | sequence record 341977 | Addgene NGS Result
CCACCTAAATTGTAAGCGTTAATATTTTGTTAAAATTCGCGTTAAATTTTTGTTAAATCAGCTCATTTTT
TAACCAATAGGCCGAAATCGGCAAAATCCCTTATAAATCAAAAGAATAGACCGAGATAGGGT
[37 nt withheld, positions 133-169]
AAAGAACGTGGACTCCAACGTCAAAGG
[32 nt withheld, positions 197-228]
GCTGGCTAAGAACTCATCAGCCTCCCCGGTCCATCTACCCACGTACCAATGCACCAATTGGCCACAATGA
CGGCTACTACATGGTGCCATTCCTTCCTCTTTATAGGAATGGAGACTACCTCCTGTCCAACAATGCTCTT
GGATACGAGTACGCCTACCTGTTGGACCCAGGTCATTGCACAACACCAGAAATGCCCTCTGATCTGCAAA
AGACGTGAATATCTGTTCAGACACCCATATCCACTCTGTTCCACACAGGTCAGAGGTTTGTCCAGGAGTT
CTTGACAGAGGTGTAAAAAGTACTCAAAAATTTTACTCAAGTGAAAGTACAAGTACTTAGGGAAAATTTT
ACTCAATTAAAAGTAAAAGTATCTGGCTAGAATCTTACTTGAGTAAAAGTAAAAAAGTACTCCATTAAAA
TTGTACTTGAGTATTAAGGAAGTAAAAGTAAAAGCAAGAAAGAAAACTAGAGATTCTTGTTTAAGCTTTT
AATCTCAAAAAACATTAAATGAAATGCATACAAGGTTTTATCCTGCTTTAGAACTGTTTGTATTTAATTA
TCAAACTATAAGACAGACAATCTAATGCCAGTACACGCTACTCAAAGTTGTAAAACCTCAGATTTAACTT
CAGTAGAAGCTGATTCTCAAAATTGTTAGTGTCAAGCCTAGCTCTTTTGGGGCTGAAAAGCAATCCTGCA
GTGCTGAAAAGCCTCTCACAGGCAGCCGATGCGGGAAGAGGTGTATTAGTCTTGATAGAGAGGCTGCAAA
TAGCAGGAAACGTGAGCAGAGACTCCCTGGTGTCTGAAACACAGGCCAGATTGGCCTTAAGATACATTGA
TGAGTTTGGACAAACCACAACTAGAATGCAGTGAAAAAAATGCTTTATTTGTGAAATTTGTGATGCTATT
GCTTTATTTGTAACCATTATAAGCTGCAATAAACAAGTTAACAACAACAATTGCATTCATTTTATGTTTC
AGGTTCAGGGGGAGGTGTGGGAGGTTTTTTAAAGCAAGTAAAACCTCTACAAATGTGGTATGGCTGATTA
TGATCTAGAGTCGCGGCCGCTTTACTTGTACAGCTCGTCCATGCCGAGAGTGATCCCGGCGGCGGTCACG
AACTCCAGCAGGACCATGTGATCGCGCTTCTCGTTGGGGTCTTTGCTCAGGGCGGACTGGGTGCTCAGGT
AGTGGTTGTCGGGCAGCAGCACGGGGCCGTCGCCGATGGGGGTGTTCTGCTGGTAGTGGTCGGCGAGCTG
CACGCTGCCGTCCTCGATGTTGTGGCGGATCTTGAAGTTCACCTTGATGCCGTTCTTCTGCTTGTCGGCC
ATGATATAGACGTTGTGGCTGTTGTAGTTGTACTCCAGCTTGTGCCCCAGGATGTTGCCGTCCTCCTTGA
AGTCGATGCCCTTCAGCTCGATGCGGTTCACCAGGGTGTCGCCCTCGAACTTCACCTCGGCGCGGGTCTT
GTAGTTGCCGTCGTCCTTGAAGAAGATGGTGCGCTCCTGGACGTAGCCTTCGGGCATGGCGGACTTGAAG
AAGTCGTGCTGCTTCATGTGGTCGGGGTAGCGGCTGAAGCACTGCACGCCGTAGGTCAGGGTGGTCACGA
GGGTGGGCCAGGGCACGGGCAGCTTGCCGGTGGTGCAGATGAACTTCAGGGTCAGCTTGCCGTAGGTGGC
ATCGCCCTCGCCCTCGCCGGACACGCTGAACTTGTGGCCGTTTACGTCGCCGTCCAGCTCGACCAGGATG
GGCACCACCCCGGTGAACAGCTCCTCGCCCTTGCTCACCATGGTGGCGACCGGTAATGTCAGACCTGGTA
ACTCCTTACTGTAACTTATTGCACCTGATGAACAAAAGATGTGAACTGAACGCAAGTAGGAGGCTAATAG
AGGCTAGTACAGTACAAAGATCCCCAAATGATGTGTGCCGGCCTTAGTGGAGGCAGACCCCTGGTTATAT
ACCTGTGCTGCAGAAAGAGGGGCTTACAAATGGATCTCTCTGGAATGGCATTATCTCATGGTGGGAACAG
TGTTGTCAGCAGAATCAGCGGGGTGGACTCTGACCTGAGAATGACAGTCTAGCACTGAATGGCTCAGACA
ATACTCTTGTGGCCAACTATCACCGGAAAATAAGTGCCTGCCAAAACAAACCAGACCAGATGAAGCTACA
TGGCTGTAGAACGTCAGTATTTAATGTGTTGTGGCCACTTGGTTCACCAGATTTAAGAGCTAATTTTTTT
AAATATCACAGATAATCAATCGCTTTTTTTTTTCTTGACTGAAAAGCTTAGACTGGAAAATTCTTTGAAA
AAGTTTGCACTACAGAAAATAAATACATAACATCCTGCACTGAATGCACACTATTAATAGAAAAGAGAGC
ATTATTGTAGGAAATGTATTGTATATGTACATTCTGTGCATTTCACAATTTTCTCGAGCAGGAAACAGCT
ATGACCATGATTACGCCAAGCTATCAACTTTGTATAGAAAAGTTGAAAATTCCAGTTTGAAGAAACTTTT
CAAGACTCACCTTTTCACTGTTGGTCTTAATTTAGGTTGATTATTTTTGTCAATTTAATAATTACATTGT
ATTGTTCATATTTTATTGTCTTATTGTGGTGTTTTTACAGCTTTTTTATTGTTCTGCTTTGTTACTGTTT
GCCTTGTATGCATTGTAGCGCTTTGGGTCTGAGAAAAGCGCACTATAAATAAACTGTATTATTATTATTA
GGGATGGACATCACGGTGGCGCGATGGGTGGCACAATTACCTCACAGCAAGTAGGTTGCTGTTTAGAGCC
CCGGCTGGATCAGTTGGCAGTTCTGTGTGGAGTTTGCATGTTCTCCCTGTTCAAGTAGGTTTCCTCCCGG
TGCTCTGGTTTCCCCTCACAAGTCCAAAGACATGATGTATAGGTGAATGGGGTAAGCTAAATTGACCATA
GTGAGTGTGTGTGTGTGTGTGAATGAGAGTGTATAGGTGTTTCCCAGTGTTAGGTTGCAACTGGAAGGAC
ATCTGCTGTGTAAAACATATGCAGGATAAGTTGGCGGTTCATTCCCCTATGGTGACCCCTGGTTAATTAA
AGGACTAAGTTGAAAATGAATGAATGAATGAATGATTAGAGATAAACCGATACCACTTTTTTACAAACCG
ATATGAGTACAAGTATAATAGTTTCTGTTACTCGACAATACTGAGTACCGATTCTGATACTTCTTGGATT
TGGTTTCAATGTAATTAATTTGAAAGAAGGTTTTATTTCTTGCCTGTCGCAAGGATGAACACAAAAATCT
TTACCAGAAGGATATTTTAAGCTAAGAATATACGCACGTTGTTGACAACCCTGTATCGATTACCGATTAA
ACGTGGACATTTAAAGGATAAGTTATGCTTGCGCCATCACAACTTTACACATTACATGATCAAAGATCAT
ATTGAATATTCGGTTTATTCGTCAGAAGCCTATAGATTTGTTAAAAGTGTATTTTATAAACGGATGGTTT
ATAAAGACTAAGCTATTAATATATCAGACATTCATTAATACATCAAGACATCGATGTCAGGTAGGACAAC
AAATCACATCCATGTAATGAAATCTTGTTGAGTGGTATTGGTGCGTGGTTTCAGCATTTCATGTGCAATA
CGAGTAAGAATATTTTAACCAAGTATCGACCCAAAACCTGATACTGGTATCGGTGCATCCCTTATTATTA
TTATTATCAAAAACACACTTGTTTTATTTATGTGGGTGCCAAACAACAAACTATGAAATGCAGCATGACA
CGCCCAAAAAGTGTTCCTTTGAGAACAACTTCATAAATATGTTTCTTATCATTATGCATGAATGGTGTAC
TGGGAGAGCTTTGGTATCAGAATTGAGATAAGAGACTTTGGCATTCTAAAGGACAATGACATTATCACAC
TGACAGTCAACAACACTTTATTGCTCTGGAAATCTTATGTCATGGGGCAAAGCTGAGGTTCATTAGGACA
GTACCTTATTTAGAGATGAATGGGAAGGCTGTAGTGGGCTGCTATCAGGGAAGGGTGGTGGTCCTCGGGG
GAACTATGGACTCACAAAAGCACATCTGCTGTAACAAGATCCCCTGTGCAATCTACAAAAGTTACAAAGA
GAAGCATGGTTGGTTAAAAAATAGAATTGACTGGATATGCTGAATGCATTGTTTGTTGTGTGTTACATCA
CATTAACCACAGATTGGTGCTAAATATTTGCTTATCTTATAAAAACCTGTGTGTTTATAAAGGGGGGTGT
GGATGGATGCTTGGCATTCTTTGAAAAGATGTTGGGGGATGGAAGGAGGAGACCTTATTGATGAGTATCC
AGTTTGCAGATAACAAGTTTTTAGACATTCATACTATGATGCTGTTTATGTCTGTTTTTTCTCATTTTTT
CTATACACAAACAGCTATAAAACATTCACTTTTATATCTGATGCTGTATATTAAATTTCGTTGTATTTAT
TCTGTTTGCTCTGTTGGGTCATAGCTAGGGCCAGACAGAATCTGCTGACATTTTTTGCTTTTTCTGCAGA
GAATTTTGTAAACAATCTGTGATTTATGCGAGATTTTTTCGGGAGTATCGTAACTAAAAACTTACTATAT
GAAATAAAAAAAAATAATACCTTTTTAACTTTTAATAAATATATACAATGCAAGTCCACCTAGATCCAAT
TATTTGGTCGACAAAGCAAGTCTCTCACATAATATATCTTCTAAAAGACAGAAAACATTACTTTCAGACC
ATATTGTAATCAAATGAACACTTTCATATTAGTCAATAATATTACGGAAATGTATTTAAAAACTGAATAA
ACATATATTTACACCTTTGTCTTTATTTCTAGAGTGCTTTTACAATGTAGATTGTGTCAAAGCAGCTTAA
CTTAGAGGATTAGTATAGTAAATTGAAACTGTGTCAGTCCATTTTTTAAGAGTTTAAGTTCAGTTCAGTT
TAGTTCAGTGTGAGTTAATTTTTACTGCTGAGAGTCCAAACACTAAAGAGCAAATCCAAATACACAAGTC
AATAAATAAACTCAATGATGGGCTAAAGATCTGGGGAAATCTGCAGATTTCTGTGCGCACAGATTCTGTG
TGGGCCTAGTCATTACCTATACTCAACGTTTACTCTGAGAAACTTCCATATTTTAGAGGTAAAATGCTCA
GAATTGTAAAAAGTCTTGTCAAAATACTTGGAATTTGCCAAAAACAAAATAAAAGTCACATCACCTCATT
GTCCTTGGTATCAGCAAGCACTTTTAACACAATCAGCTGTTTTTGTTTATAACTCCCACTGAAGGCCATG
TGCATTACTCCCAAGTTACACAGTAAAAAGTCACATGTAGTTTATCATGATCACTGCTGCTCAAGCACAG
CTTTATCTGTTATTCAGTGTGGCAATATCTGAAATGTGTGCAAAATATTATTTATTGTAGCTGATCACCA
ACACTTTCAGTGTTTTTTTTTTCTACTTTTAATGAGAATTATGTTCTTAGGATTTATCCTTATAAACCTC
TTTAAAAAGAAATGTTATGTCTGCATAGACACGACATGAAATTATGAACAGAAAATTTAACTATTTAAGA
TCAAGACTTGACATATAACATTTCTAATGAACATTAAACCTGAGGTAGGCCCACTTGCAAAAATGTAACT
GCTATCACTCACTTTATACATCATTGTGTAACTTGTACACACAAAAATAGTGAAGCAATGTGGCATGGAA
TGCAGGTCCCATTCATTCAAAGTTATTAAAGCACTTTCTTAAAGTGCATTACTACTGAGCTAAGACCAGC
TAGTTGCTCATACAACATACTACAAGTAGTGTCATCCTAATTTGGATAAAAAAAATGTCCATTTTATACA
TGGAAAAGTACTCATTAGATCCCCCATTGTTTGTATTACGGTATTTCGTGAACACAAGAGGTAAATGACC
TACAGAGCTGCTGTTGTGTTAGATTGAAAACACAACACAGGATCATGGAGGCATCCATCATTATGACGCA
TTCTGCCACTTGTAACTCTGCACAGACTTTTTGAAAAGTTTAATTGAGTCTTGGCGTTGTCGCAGAAAAA
TACGAAAAATTCTGTGTTAAAATTTGCAAATAAAAATTCCAGTTTTATAGGAAATCGCCATGGCCTTGTT
CTTTAACCAGTTAAGCTTCCCCTTCTTTCACTCTCAAGTTGCAAGAAGCAAGTGTAGCAATGTGCACGCG
ACAGCCGGGTGTGTGACGCTGGACCAATCAGAGCACAGAGCTCCGAAAGTTTACCTTTTATGGCTAGAGC
CGGGTATGTGCCGTCATATAAAAGAGCGCGCCCAGCTTTTCAGCCTCACTTTGAGCTCCTCCACACGCAG
CTAGTGCGGAATATCATCTGCTTGTAACCCATTCTCTTAAGTCGACAACCCCCCAAACCCAAGGTGAGTT
GGTTTTACAGTTTTTAAGCGTTTAATTATAGTTTCTATCTATTAATGTTAAGTAAAATGTGTAAATGGAT
AAATATGATTTGATGAAGTCTTTAGACAGTTCATAACGGTCTCTTTGTAGTTATCTACTAGGTTTGATTT
ATAAGTGGTGGTTCTTTTGATAATCTATGTTACATTTAATAAATATTGGCTGTATCTTAACTTTTTTGTA
GCGTTAGTGGATGTGGCAGGTGAGAATGTCGGTAATTTAACGTGACCAGTCGTAGGCACGACATTGAACA
TTGAATAGGCCGGTGTGAAATGGGTGTTAAGTCTTAATATAAAGTTGTGTTCTGGCTAATCTCTCTTTAA
CAGCCATAAATGTGATTTTTAACTACAGTTTTGAGGGTGCTGGTGAGCATGTTGCACACTTGATGGATAG
CCGGCATGGGAAGTTCTTTGTGCAGGCAGTGCTGCAGCAGGGTGTGACCTACTTTAGCTAGCCGGCTAAC
CAGCTCTCATCTGATGTAACGTAAACCCCATCAATCTAACATCGGCTCATTCGTGCTTTATAAGATCGAA
GATCTTGTTATTAGTAACGGGTATTGGCATTTAGTTTTAACTTGGTTAATTTTCTTTTTGTTATGTGTTC
TATTTAAATGTAGCCTGCAGCCCCCTCTGTCTTTAATGAAGCTGAAGATTAACGTTAACGTTAGTGAAGT
GTTGTATCCGCTATGAAAGATTTGAATTTTAGAGGTGTGGTCCACTTTAATAACGGCTGCGGAGTTCTCT
GGCTGCACTTCAGCCGCTGTGACTGTCGAAGCAGAGCCCATCAGTTTTTCAGGATCTCGGTGATTTTTGA
GGCTAGACTATGAACTGAACCGACTGAGAGTGACCGTCCAGAAATGCTTTAGTGTGAAGTCTCCGCTCAC
GAGGAGTCCGTGGACTGACTGCAGATCTGTGACGCAGTAACACCCGGCGGCAGACACCCGTTGAAATGCG
GTTGTGTAATTGATCGCAGGCGAGGGTGGAAGAGGATGTGAAACTTCATTTGTGTAAAATTTAGGGAGTG
GTCCTGGTGTGATGAATGTCGAAATCTGTTCCTTTTTACTGAGCCCTACGACTCTGGCTGAGTGCCACAC
CGCCGGCAGCCGCAAAGCGGCTCAAACCATTGCCTTTTATGGTAATAATGAGAGAATGCAGAGGGACTTC
CTTTGTCTGGCATATCTGAGGCGCGCGCTGTCACTAGCGCCCACCAGCGGTCAGACTGTAGAATGCAGAG
CAAAACAGGAAGTTGACTCCAGATGGTCACATGCTTGCTGAAACGCCTCTCCCTGGCAGCAGTGCAATTC
TAACAGTTTCCCTTTCTTTTACAGTTCAGCCTCAAGTTTGTACAAAAAAGCAGGCTGCCACCATGGTGCA
CAAGGTGCTGCTGGCCCTGTTCTTCATCTTCCTGGCCCCCGCCGGCACCGCACAGGTTCTCAGAGGCACT
GTGACTGACTTCCCTGGATTTGATGAGCGGGCTGATGCAGAAACTCTTCGGAAGGCTATGAAAGGCTTGG
GCACAGATGAGGAGAGCATCCTGACTCTGTTGACATCCCGAAGTAATGCTCAGCGCCAGGAAATCTCTGC
AGCTTTTAAGACTCTGTTTGGCAGGGATCTTCTGGATGACCTGAAATCAGAACTAACTGGAAAATTTGAA
AAATTAATTGTGGCTCTGATGAAACCCTCTCGGCTTTATGATGCTTATGAACTGAAACATGCCTTGAAGG
GAGCTGGAACAAATGAAAAAGTACTGACAGAAATTATTGCTTCAAGGACACCTGAAGAACTGAGAGCCAT
CAAACAAGTTTATGAAGAAGAATATGGCTCAAGCCTGGAAGATGACGTGGTGGGGGACACTTCAGGGTAC
TACCAGCGGATGTTGGTGGTTCTCCTTCAGGCTAACAGAGACCCTGATGCTGGAATTGATGAAGCTCAAG
TTGAACAAGATGCTCAGGCTTTATTTCAGGCTGGAGAACTTAAATGGGGGACAGATGAAGAAAAGTTTAT
CACCATCTTTGGAACACGAAGTGTGTCTCATTTGAGAAAGGTGTTTGACAAGTACATGACTATATCAGGA
TTTCAAATTGAGGAAACCATTGACCGCGAGACTTCTGGCAATTTAGAGCAACTACTCCTTGCTGTTGTGA
AATCTATTCGAAGTATACCTGCCTACCTTGCAGAGACCCTCTATTATGCTATGAAGGGAGCTGGGACAGA
TGATCATACCCTCATCAGAGTCATGGTTTCCAGGAGTGAGATTGATCTGTTTAACATCAGGAAGGAGTTT
AGGAAGAATTTTGCCACCTCTCTTTATTCCATGATTAAGGGAGATACATCTGGGGACTATAAGAAAGCTC
TTCTGCTGCTCTGTGGAGAAGATGACTACCCAGCTTTCTTGTACAAAGTGGCTGTGAGCGAGCTGATTAA
GGAGAACATGCACATGAAGCTGTACATGGAGGGCACCGTGAACAACCACCACTTCAAGTGCACATCCGAG
GGCGAAGGCAAGCCCTACGAGGGCACCCAGACCATGAGAATCAAGGCGGTCGAGGGCGGCCCTCTCCCCT
TCGCCTTCGACATCCTGGCTACCAGCTTCATGTACGGCAGCAAAACCTTCATCAACCACACCCAGGGCAT
CCCCGACTTCTTTAAGCAGTCCTTCCCCGAGGGCTTCACATGGGAGAGAGTCACCACATACGAAGACGGG
GGCGTGCTGACCGCTACCCAGGACACCAGCCTCCAGGACGGCTGCCTCATCTACAACGTCAAGATCAGAG
GGGTGAACTTCCCATCCAACGGCCCTGTGATGCAGAAGAAAACACTCGGCTGGGAGGCCTCCACCGAGAC
CCTGTACCCCGCTGACGGCGGCCTGGAAGGCAGAGCCGACATGGCCCTGAAGCTCGTGGGCGGGGGCCAC
CTGATCTGCAACTTGAAGACCACATACAGATCCAAGAAACCCGCTAAGAACCTCAAGATGCCCGGCGTCT
ACTATGTGGACAGAAGACTGGAAAGAATCAAGGAGGCCGACAAAGAGACCTACGTCGAGCAGCACGAGGT
GGCTGTGGCCAGATACTGCGACCTCCCTAGCAAACTGGGGCACAGATGAGCGGCCGCGACTCTAGATCAT
AATCAGCCATACCACATTTGTAGAGGTTTTACTTGCTTTAAAAAACCTCCCACACCTCCCCCTGAACCTG
AAACATAAAATGAATGCAATTGTTGTTGTTAACTTGTTTATTGCAGCTTATAATGGTTACAAATAAAGCA
ATAGCATCACAAATTTCACAAATAAAGCATTTTTTTCACTGCCAACTTTATTATACATAGTTGATAATTC
ACTGGCCGTCGTTTTACGGTACCATCGATGATGATCCAGACATGATAAGATACATTGATGAGTTTGGACA
AACCACAACTAGAATGCAGTGAAAAAAATGCTTTATTTGTGAAATTTGTGATGCTATTGCTTTATTTGTA
ACCATTATAAGCTGCAATAAACAAGTTAACAACAACAATTGCATTCATTTTATGTTTCAGGTTCAGGGGG
AGGTGTGGGAGGTTTTTTAAAGCAAGTAAAACCTCTACAAATGTGGTATGGCTGATTATGATCCTCTAGA
TCAGATCTGCGAAGATACGGCCACGGGTGCTCTTGATCCTGTGGCTGATTTTGGACTGTGCTGCTCGCAG
CTGCTGATGAATCACATACTTCCTCCATTTTCTTCCACTGATTGACTGTTATAATTTCCCTAATTTCCAG
GTCAAGGTGCTGTGCATTGTGGTAATAGATGTGACATGACGTCACTTCCAAAGGACCAATGAACATGTCT
GACCAATTTCATATAATGTGAAAACGATTTTCATAGGCAGAATAAATAACATTTAAATTAAACTGGGCAT
CAGCGCAATTCAATTGGTTTGGTAATAGCAAGGGAAAATAGAATGAAGTGATCTCCAAAAAATAAGTACT
TTTTGACTGTAAATAAAATTGTAAGGAGTAAAAAGTACTTTTTTTTCTAAAAAAATGTAATTAAGTAAAA
GTAAAAGTATTGATTTTTAATTGTACTCAAGTAAAGTAAAAATCCCCAAAAATAATACTTAAGTACAGTA
ATCAAGTAAAATTACTCAAGTACTTTACACCTCTGGTTCTTGACCCCCTACCTTCAGCAAGCCCAGCAGA
TCCACTAGTTCTAGAGCGGCCGCCACCGCGGTGGAGCTCCAGCTTTTGTTCCCTTTAGTGAGGGTTAATT
GCGCGCTTGGCGTAATCATGGTCATAGCTGTTTCCTGTGTGAAATTGTTATCCGCTCACAATTCCACACA
ACATACGAGCCGGAAGCATAAAGTGTAAAGCCTGGGGTGCCTAATGAGTGAGCTAACTCACATTAATTGC
GTTGCGCTCACTGCCCGCTTTCCAGTCGGGAAACCTGTCGTGCCAGCTGCATTAATGAATCGGCCAACGC
GCGGGGAGAGGCGGTTTGCGTATTGGGCGCTCTTCCGCTTCCTCGCTCACTGACTCGCTGCGCTCGGTCG
TTCGGCTGCGGCGAGCGGTATCAGCTCACTCAAAGGCGGTAATACGGTTATCCACAGAATCAGGGGATAA
CGCAGGAAAGAACATGTGAGCAAAAGGCCAGCAAAAGGCCAGGAACCGTAAAAAGGCCGCGTTGCTGGCG
TTTTTCCATAGGCTCCGCCCCCCTGACGAGCATCACAAAAATCGACGCTCAAGTCAGAGGTGGCGAAACC
CGACAGGACTATAAAGATACCAGGCGTTTCCCCCTGGAAGCTCCCTCGTGCGCTCTCCTGTTCCGACCCT
GCCGCTTACCGGATACCTGTCCGCCTTTCTCCCTTCGGGAAGCGTGGCGCTTTCTCATAGCTCACGCTGT
AGGTATCTCAGTTCGGTGTAGGTCGTTCGCTCCAAGCTGGGCTGTGTGCACGAACCCCCCGTTCAGCCCG
ACCGCTGCGCCTTATCCGGTAACTATCGTCTTGAGTCCAACCCGGTAAGACACGACTTATCGCCACTGGC
AGCAGCCACTGGTAACAGGATTAGCAGAGCGAGGTATGTAGGCGGTGCTACAGAGTTCTTGAAGTGGTGG
CCTAACTACGGCTACACTAGAAGAACAGTATTTGGTATCTGCGCTCTGCTGAAGCCAGTTACCTTCGGAA
AAAGAGTTGGTAGCTCTTGATCCGGCAAACAAACCACCGCTGGTAGCGGTGGTTTTTTTGTTTGCAAGCA
GCAGATTACGCGCAGAAAAAAAGGATCTCAAGAAGATCCTTTGATCTTTTCTACGGGGTCTGACGCTCAG
TGGAACGAAAACTCACGTTAAGGCATTTTGGTCATGAGATTATCAAAAAGGATCTTCACCTAGATCCTTT
TAAATTAAAAATGAAGTTTTAAATCAATCTAAAGTATATATGAGTAAACTTGGTCTGACAGTTACCAATG
CTTAATCAGTGAGGCACCTATCTCAGCGATCTGTCTATTTCGTTCATCCATAGTTGCCTGACTCCCCGTC
GTGTAGATAACTACGATACGGGAGGGCTTACCATCTGGCCCCAGTGCTGCAATGATACCGCGAGACCCAC
GCTCACCGGCTCCAGATTTATCAGCAATAAACCAGCCAGCCGGAAGGGCCGAGCGCAGAAGTGGTCCTGC
AACTTTATCCGCCTCCATCCAGTCTATTAATTGTTGCCGGGAAGCTAGAGTAAGTAGTTCGCCAGTTAAT
AGTTTGCGCAACGTTGTTGCCATTGCTACAGGCATCGTGGTGTCACGCTCGTCGTTTGGTATGGCTTCAT
TCAGCTCCGGTTCCCAACGATCAAGGCGAGTTACATGATCCCCCATGTTGTGCAAAAAAGCGGTTAGCTC
CTTCGGTCCTCCGATCGTTGTCAGAAGTAAGTTGGCCGCAGTGTTATCACTCATGGTTATGGCAGCACTG
CATAATTCTCTTACTGTCATGCCATCCGTAAGATGCTTTTCTGTGACTGGTGAGTACTCAACCAAGTCAT
TCTGAGAATAGTGTATGCGGCGACCGAGTTGCTCTTGCCCGGCGTCAATACGGGATAATACCGCGCCACA
TAGCAGAACTTTAAAAGTGCTCATCATTGGAAAACGTTCTTCGGGGCGAAAACTCTCAAGGATCTTACCG
CTGTTGAGATCCAGTTCGATGTAACCCACTCGTGCACCCAACTGATCTTCAGCATCTTTTACTTTCACCA
GCGTTTCTGGGTGAGCAAAAACAGGAAGGCAAAATGCCGCAAAAAAGGGAATAAGGGCGACACGGAAATG
TTGAATACTCATACTCTTCCTTTTTCAATATTATTGAAGCATTTATCAGGGTTATTGTCTCATGAGCGGA
TACATATTTGAATGTATTTAGAAAAATAAACAAATAGGGGTTCCGCGCACATTTCCCCGAAAAGTG
